Addgene plasmid #231176: pcDNA3.1-ER-mRFP
Purpose: Expresses control plasmid for ER-mitochondrial linkers, tagged with mRFP, in mammalian cells
Depositing lab: Dmitry Lim. Publication: ER-mitochondria distance is a critical parameter for efficient mitochondrial Ca(2+) uptake and oxidative metabolism. Dematteis G, Tapella L, Casali C, Talmon M, Tonelli E, Reano S, Ariotti A, Pessolano E, Malecka J, Chrostek G, Kulkoviene G, Umbrasas D, Distasi C, Grilli M, Ladds G, Filigheddu N, Fresu LG, Mikoshiba K, Matute C, Ramos-Gonzalez P, Jekabsone A, Cali T, Brini M, Biggiogera M, Cavaliere F, Miggiano R, Genazzani AA, Lim D. Commun Biol. 2024 Oct 10;7(1):1294. doi: 10.1038/s42003-024-06933-9. PubMed 39390051.
Backbone
  Vector backbone: pcDNA3.1(+)
  Backbone manufacturer: Invitrogen
  Backbone size w/o insert (bp): 5341
  Vector type: Mammalian Expression
Growth in bacteria
  Bacterial resistance: Ampicillin, 100 μg/mL
  Growth temperature: 37°C
  Growth strain: DH5alpha
  Copy number: High Copy
Gene/Insert
  Gene/Insert name: ER-mRFP
  Species: Synthetic
  Insert size (bp): 960
  Promoter: CMV
  Cloning method: Restriction Enzyme; 5′ cloning site NheI (not destroyed); 3′ cloning site XhoI (not destroyed)
Resource information
  A portion of this plasmid was derived from a plasmid made by: Synthesis
Terms and licenses: Academic/Nonprofit Terms; Industry Terms: Not Available to Industry
How to cite: pcDNA3.1-ER-mRFP was a gift from Dmitry Lim (Addgene plasmid # 231176 ; http://n2t.net/addgene:231176 ; RRID:Addgene_231176)
