[The description below was written by a language model from this plasmid's Addgene catalogue record and pLannotate feature annotations shown in this document.]
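Description:
pcDNA3.1-ER-mRFP is a mammalian expression plasmid built on the Invitrogen pcDNA3.1(+) backbone, with a total sequenced length of about 6.3 kb. It is maintained in E. coli as a high-copy plasmid through a ColE1/pUC-type origin and selected with ampicillin via the β-lactamase gene and its own promoter. An f1 origin is also present. For mammalian cells, the backbone carries a neomycin phosphotransferase gene driven by the SV40 enhancer/early promoter and terminated by the SV40 polyadenylation signal, which can allow G418 selection of stable transfectants. The short HIV-1 LTR, ble, lacI and bom fragments in the feature table are most likely partial matches to backbone sequence rather than functional elements.

The payload is a synthetic insert of roughly 960 bp, cloned between NheI and XhoI sites that both remain intact. It is placed downstream of the human CMV immediate-early enhancer and promoter and upstream of the bovine growth hormone polyadenylation signal. A T7 promoter sits just before the insert. The annotation identifies the monomeric red fluorescent protein mRFP1 at the start of the insert. About 300 bp between the end of mRFP1 and the bGH signal are unannotated. This stretch presumably includes the endoplasmic reticulum targeting sequence implied by the name, but the record does not state what that element is.

According to the depositor, the construct serves as a control for synthetic ER–mitochondria linkers. It is presumably an mRFP-tagged, ER-targeted protein lacking the mitochondrial-anchoring part of those linkers. The associated work examines how ER–mitochondria distance affects mitochondrial calcium uptake and oxidative metabolism.
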