Features (pLannotate 1.2.2; 20 found; start..end, strand, type, name):
     28..80      -  misc_feature   bom (fragment): basis of mobility region from pBR322
    235..614     +  enhancer       CMV enhancer: human cytomegalovirus immediate early enhancer
    615..818     +  promoter       CMV promoter: human cytomegalovirus (CMV) immediate early promoter
    814..847     +  LTR            5' LTR (truncated) (fragment): truncated 5' long terminal repeat (LTR) from HIV-1
    863..881     +  promoter       T7 promoter: promoter for bacteriophage T7 RNA polymerase
    901..1575    +  CDS            mRFP1: mRFP1 is a basic (constitutively fluorescent) red fluorescent protein published in 2002, derived from Discosoma sp.. It is reported to be a somewhat slowly-maturing monomer with low acid sensitivity.
   1898..2122    +  polyA_signal   bGH poly(A) signal: bovine growth hormone polyadenylation signal
   2126..2147    +  promoter       SV40 promoter (fragment): SV40 enhancer and early promoter
   2168..2596    +  rep_origin     f1 ori (sequence partly withheld): f1 bacteriophage origin of replication; arrow indicates direction of (+) strand synthesis
   2610..2939    +  promoter       SV40 promoter: SV40 enhancer and early promoter
   3006..3797    +  CDS            neo: KKA2_KLEPN - Also known as kan, nptII. Experimental evidence at protein level: Swiss-Prot protein existence level 1. Resistance to kanamycin, neomycin, paromomycin, ribostamycin, butirosin and gentamicin B. From Klebsiella pneumoniae.
   3821..3979    +  CDS            ble (fragment): BLE_KLEPN - Experimental evidence at protein level: Swiss-Prot protein existence level 1. Binding protein with a strong affinity to the bleomycin family of antibiotics. Binds to CL990; an antimitotic-antibiotic compound. From Klebsiella pneumoniae.
   3974..4095    +  polyA_signal   SV40 poly(A) signal: SV40 polyadenylation signal
   4168..4184    -  protein_bind   lac operator: The lac repressor binds to the lac operator to inhibit transcription in E. coli. This inhibition can be relieved by adding lactose or isopropyl-β-D-thiogalactopyranoside (IPTG). lac repressor encoded by lacI
   4192..4222    -  promoter       lac promoter: promoter for the E. coli lac operon
   4237..4258    -  protein_bind   CAP binding site: CAP binding activates transcription in the presence of cAMP. E. coli catabolite activator protein
   4271..4363    -  CDS            lacI (fragment): lac repressor; lacI; The lac repressor binds to the lac operator to inhibit transcription in E. coli. This inhibition can be relieved by adding lactose or isopropyl-β-D-thiogalactopyranoside (IPTG).
   4546..5134    -  rep_origin     ori: high-copy-number ColE1/pMB1/pBR322/pUC origin of replication
   5305..6165    -  CDS            AmpR: β-lactamase; bla; confers resistance to ampicillin, carbenicillin, and related antibiotics
   6166..6270    -  promoter       AmpR promoter: bla
>Addgene plasmid #231176 | pcDNA3.1-ER-mRFP | addgene full sequence | sequence record 458403 | Addgene NGS Result
GACGGATCGGGAGATCTCCCGATCCCCTATGGTGCACTCTCAGTACAATCTGCTCTGATGCCGCATAGTT
AAGCCAGTATCTGCTCCCTGCTTGTGTGTTGGAGGTCGCTGAGTAGTGCGCGAGCAAAATTTAAGCTACA
ACAAGGCAAGGCTTGACCGACAATTGCATGAAGAATCTGCTTAGGGTTAGGCGTTTTGCGCTGCTTCGCG
ATGTACGGGCCAGATATACGCGTTGACATTGATTATTGACTAGTTATTAATAGTAATCAATTACGGGGTC
ATTAGTTCATAGCCCATATATGGAGTTCCGCGTTACATAACTTACGGTAAATGGCCCGCCTGGCTGACCG
CCCAACGACCCCCGCCCATTGACGTCAATAATGACGTATGTTCCCATAGTAACGCCAATAGGGACTTTCC
ATTGACGTCAATGGGTGGAGTATTTACGGTAAACTGCCCACTTGGCAGTACATCAAGTGTATCATATGCC
AAGTACGCCCCCTATTGACGTCAATGACGGTAAATGGCCCGCCTGGCATTATGCCCAGTACATGACCTTA
TGGGACTTTCCTACTTGGCAGTACATCTACGTATTAGTCATCGCTATTACCATGGTGATGCGGTTTTGGC
AGTACATCAATGGGCGTGGATAGCGGTTTGACTCACGGGGATTTCCAAGTCTCCACCCCATTGACGTCAA
TGGGAGTTTGTTTTGGCACCAAAATCAACGGGACTTTCCAAAATGTCGTAACAACTCCGCCCCATTGACG
CAAATGGGCGGTAGGCGTGTACGGTGGGAGGTCTATATAAGCAGAGCTCTCTGGCTAACTAGAGAACCCA
CTGCTTACTGGCTTATCGAAATTAATACGACTCACTATAGGGAGACCCAAGCTGGCTAGCATGGCTTCTA
GCGAGGATGTGATCAAGGAGTTCATGAGATTCAAGGTGCGGATGGAAGGAAGCGTGAACGGCCACGAGTT
TGAGATCGAGGGAGAAGGCGAGGGAAGACCTTACGAAGGAACCCAAACAGCCAAGCTGAAGGTTACAAAG
GGCGGCCCTCTGCCTTTCGCCTGGGACATCCTGTCCCCTCAATTTCAGTACGGCAGCAAGGCCTACGTGA
AGCACCCCGCCGACATCCCCGACTACCTGAAACTCAGCTTCCCTGAGGGCTTCAAGTGGGAAAGAGTGAT
GAACTTCGAGGACGGCGGCGTGGTGACAGTCACCCAGGATAGCAGCCTGCAGGATGGCGAATTCATCTAC
AAGGTGAAACTGAGAGGGACCAACTTTCCTAGCGATGGCCCCGTGATGCAGAAGAAAACAATGGGCTGGG
AGGCCTCTACCGAGAGAATGTACCCCGAGGACGGCGCCCTGAAAGGCGAGATTAAGATGCGGCTGAAGCT
GAAGGACGGAGGCCACTACGACGCCGAGGTGAAGACAACCTACATGGCCAAAAAGCCTGTGCAGCTGCCA
GGCGCTTATAAGACCGACATCAAGCTGGACATCACCAGCCACAACGAGGACTACACCATCGTGGAACAGT
ATGAGCGGGCCGAAGGCAGACATTCTACCGGCGCCTCCGGCCTGAGAAGCAGAGCCCAGGCTTCCAACAG
CATGGAAAAGGAGCGGAAGCGGAGAGAGGAAGACGAGCAGAGAAGGCGGAAAGAAGAGGAAGAGCGCAGA
ATGAAACTGGAAATGGAAGCCAAAAGAAAGCAGGAGGAGGAAGAGAGGAAGAAGCGGGAAGATGACGAGA
AGAGAATCCAGGCCGAGAGCAGAGCTCAGGCCAGCAATTCTAGAGTGATGGTCTACATCGGCATCGCCAT
CTTCCTGTTCGTGGGCCTGTTCATGAAGTGATAGCTCGAGTCTAGAGGGCCCGTTTAAACCCGCTGATCA
GCCTCGACTGTGCCTTCTAGTTGCCAGCCATCTGTTGTTTGCCCCTCCCCCGTGCCTTCCTTGACCCTGG
AAGGTGCCACTCCCACTGTCCTTTCCTAATAAAATGAGGAAATTGCATCGCATTGTCTGAGTAGGTGTCA
TTCTATTCTGGGGGGTGGGGTGGGGCAGGACAGCAAGGGGGAGGATTGGGAAGACAATAGCAGGCATGCT
GGGGATGCGGTGGGCTCTATGGCTTCTGAGGCGGAAAGAACCAGCTGGGGCTCTAGGGGGTATCCCC
[124 nt withheld, positions 2168-2291]
C
[91 nt withheld, positions 2293-2383]
A
[49 nt withheld, positions 2385-2433]
CCTTTGACGTTGGAGTCCACGTTCTTT
[37 nt withheld, positions 2461-2497]
ACCCTATCTCGGTCTATTCTTTTGATTTATAAGGGATTTTGCCGATTTCGGCCTATTGGTTAAAAAATGA
GCTGATTTAACAAAAATTTAACGCGAATTAATTCTGTGGAATGTGTGTCAGTTAGGGTGTGGAAAGTCCC
CAGGCTCCCCAGCAGGCAGAAGTATGCAAAGCATGCATCTCAATTAGTCAGCAACCAGGTGTGGAAAGTC
CCCAGGCTCCCCAGCAGGCAGAAGTATGCAAAGCATGCATCTCAATTAGTCAGCAACCATAGTCCCGCCC
CTAACTCCGCCCATCCCGCCCCTAACTCCGCCCAGTTCCGCCCATTCTCCGCCCCATGGCTGACTAATTT
TTTTTATTTATGCAGAGGCCGAGGCCGCCTCTGCCTCTGAGCTATTCCAGAAGTAGTGAGGAGGCTTTTT
TGGAGGCCTAGGCTTTTGCAAAAAGCTCCCGGGAGCTTGTATATCCATTTTCGGATCTGATCAAGAGACA
GGATGAGGATCGTTTCGCATGATTGAACAAGATGGATTGCACGCAGGTTCTCCGGCCGCTTGGGTGGAGA
GGCTATTCGGCTATGACTGGGCACAACAGACAATCGGCTGCTCTGATGCCGCCGTGTTCCGGCTGTCAGC
GCAGGGGCGCCCGGTTCTTTTTGTCAAGACCGACCTGTCCGGTGCCCTGAATGAACTGCAGGACGAGGCA
GCGCGGCTATCGTGGCTGGCCACGACGGGCGTTCCTTGCGCAGCTGTGCTCGACGTTGTCACTGAAGCGG
GAAGGGACTGGCTGCTATTGGGCGAAGTGCCGGGGCAGGATCTCCTGTCATCTCACCTTGCTCCTGCCGA
GAAAGTATCCATCATGGCTGATGCAATGCGGCGGCTGCATACGCTTGATCCGGCTACCTGCCCATTCGAC
CACCAAGCGAAACATCGCATCGAGCGAGCACGTACTCGGATGGAAGCCGGTCTTGTCGATCAGGATGATC
TGGACGAAGAGCATCAGGGGCTCGCGCCAGCCGAACTGTTCGCCAGGCTCAAGGCGCGCATGCCCGACGG
CGAGGATCTCGTCGTGACCCATGGCGATGCCTGCTTGCCGAATATCATGGTGGAAAATGGCCGCTTTTCT
GGATTCATCGACTGTGGCCGGCTGGGTGTGGCGGACCGCTATCAGGACATAGCGTTGGCTACCCGTGATA
TTGCTGAAGAGCTTGGCGGCGAATGGGCTGACCGCTTCCTCGTGCTTTACGGTATCGCCGCTCCCGATTC
GCAGCGCATCGCCTTCTATCGCCTTCTTGACGAGTTCTTCTGAGCGGGACTCTGGGGTTCGAAATGACCG
ACCAAGCGACGCCCAACCTGCCATCACGAGATTTCGATTCCACCGCCGCCTTCTATGAAAGGTTGGGCTT
CGGAATCGTTTTCCGGGACGCCGGCTGGATGATCCTCCAGCGCGGGGATCTCATGCTGGAGTTCTTCGCC
CACCCCAACTTGTTTATTGCAGCTTATAATGGTTACAAATAAAGCAATAGCATCACAAATTTCACAAATA
AAGCATTTTTTTCACTGCATTCTAGTTGTGGTTTGTCCAAACTCATCAATGTATCTTATCATGTCTGTAT
ACCGTCGACCTCTAGCTAGAGCTTGGCGTAATCATGGTCATAGCTGTTTCCTGTGTGAAATTGTTATCCG
CTCACAATTCCACACAACATACGAGCCGGAAGCATAAAGTGTAAAGCCTGGGGTGCCTAATGAGTGAGCT
AACTCACATTAATTGCGTTGCGCTCACTGCCCGCTTTCCAGTCGGGAAACCTGTCGTGCCAGCTGCATTA
ATGAATCGGCCAACGCGCGGGGAGAGGCGGTTTGCGTATTGGGCGCTCTTCCGCTTCCTCGCTCACTGAC
TCGCTGCGCTCGGTCGTTCGGCTGCGGCGAGCGGTATCAGCTCACTCAAAGGCGGTAATACGGTTATCCA
CAGAATCAGGGGATAACGCAGGAAAGAACATGTGAGCAAAAGGCCAGCAAAAGGCCAGGAACCGTAAAAA
GGCCGCGTTGCTGGCGTTTTTCCATAGGCTCCGCCCCCCTGACGAGCATCACAAAAATCGACGCTCAAGT
CAGAGGTGGCGAAACCCGACAGGACTATAAAGATACCAGGCGTTTCCCCCTGGAAGCTCCCTCGTGCGCT
CTCCTGTTCCGACCCTGCCGCTTACCGGATACCTGTCCGCCTTTCTCCCTTCGGGAAGCGTGGCGCTTTC
TCATAGCTCACGCTGTAGGTATCTCAGTTCGGTGTAGGTCGTTCGCTCCAAGCTGGGCTGTGTGCACGAA
CCCCCCGTTCAGCCCGACCGCTGCGCCTTATCCGGTAACTATCGTCTTGAGTCCAACCCGGTAAGACACG
ACTTATCGCCACTGGCAGCAGCCACTGGTAACAGGATTAGCAGAGCGAGGTATGTAGGCGGTGCTACAGA
GTTCTTGAAGTGGTGGCCTAACTACGGCTACACTAGAAGAACAGTATTTGGTATCTGCGCTCTGCTGAAG
CCAGTTACCTTCGGAAAAAGAGTTGGTAGCTCTTGATCCGGCAAACAAACCACCGCTGGTAGCGGTGGTT
TTTTTGTTTGCAAGCAGCAGATTACGCGCAGAAAAAAAGGATCTCAAGAAGATCCTTTGATCTTTTCTAC
GGGGTCTGACGCTCAGTGGAACGAAAACTCACGTTAAGGGATTTTGGTCATGAGATTATCAAAAAGGATC
TTCACCTAGATCCTTTTAAATTAAAAATGAAGTTTTAAATCAATCTAAAGTATATATGAGTAAACTTGGT
CTGACAGTTACCAATGCTTAATCAGTGAGGCACCTATCTCAGCGATCTGTCTATTTCGTTCATCCATAGT
TGCCTGACTCCCCGTCGTGTAGATAACTACGATACGGGAGGGCTTACCATCTGGCCCCAGTGCTGCAATG
ATACCGCGAGACCCACGCTCACCGGCTCCAGATTTATCAGCAATAAACCAGCCAGCCGGAAGGGCCGAGC
GCAGAAGTGGTCCTGCAACTTTATCCGCCTCCATCCAGTCTATTAATTGTTGCCGGGAAGCTAGAGTAAG
TAGTTCGCCAGTTAATAGTTTGCGCAACGTTGTTGCCATTGCTACAGGCATCGTGGTGTCACGCTCGTCG
TTTGGTATGGCTTCATTCAGCTCCGGTTCCCAACGATCAAGGCGAGTTACATGATCCCCCATGTTGTGCA
AAAAAGCGGTTAGCTCCTTCGGTCCTCCGATCGTTGTCAGAAGTAAGTTGGCCGCAGTGTTATCACTCAT
GGTTATGGCAGCACTGCATAATTCTCTTACTGTCATGCCATCCGTAAGATGCTTTTCTGTGACTGGTGAG
TACTCAACCAAGTCATTCTGAGAATAGTGTATGCGGCGACCGAGTTGCTCTTGCCCGGCGTCAATACGGG
ATAATACCGCGCCACATAGCAGAACTTTAAAAGTGCTCATCATTGGAAAACGTTCTTCGGGGCGAAAACT
CTCAAGGATCTTACCGCTGTTGAGATCCAGTTCGATGTAACCCACTCGTGCACCCAACTGATCTTCAGCA
TCTTTTACTTTCACCAGCGTTTCTGGGTGAGCAAAAACAGGAAGGCAAAATGCCGCAAAAAAGGGAATAA
GGGCGACACGGAAATGTTGAATACTCATACTCTTCCTTTTTCAATATTATTGAAGCATTTATCAGGGTTA
TTGTCTCATGAGCGGATACATATTTGAATGTATTTAGAAAAATAAACAAATAGGGGTTCCGCGCACATTT
CCCCGAAAAGTGCCACCTGACGTC
